Addgene plasmid #11415: pET21a.MJ0307
Depositing lab: Sung-Hou Kim. Depositing organization: Lawrence Berkeley National Laboratory. Publication: Solution nuclear magnetic resonance structure of a protein disulfide oxidoreductase from Methanococcus jannaschii. Cave JW, Cho HS, Batchelder AM, Yokota H, Kim R, Wemmer DE. Protein Sci. 2001 Feb . 10(2):384-96. 10.1110/ps.35101 PubMed 11266624.
Backbone
  Vector backbone: pET21a
  Backbone manufacturer: Novagen
  Backbone size w/o insert (bp): 5443
  Vector type: Bacterial Expression
Growth in bacteria
  Bacterial resistance: Ampicillin, 100 μg/mL
  Growth temperature: 37°C
  Growth strain: DH5alpha
  Copy number: High Copy
Gene/Insert
  Gene/Insert name: disulfide oxidoreductase
  Species: M. jannaschii
  Insert size (bp): 255
  GenBank ID: AAB98293 NP_247280 MJ0307
  Cloning method: Restriction Enzyme; 5′ cloning site NdeI (not destroyed); 3′ cloning site BamHI (not destroyed)
  Sequencing primers: 5′ TAATACGACTCACTATAGGG; 3′ GCTAGTTATTGCTCAGCGG
Terms and licenses: Academic/Nonprofit Terms; Industry Terms: Not Available to Industry
Depositor comments: Please note that the plasmid pET21a.MJ0307 contains an Ampicillin resistance marker, and the BL21 bacterial strain contains a plasmid, pSJS1244, that confers spectinomycin resistance and allows for expression of genes with rare codons. Addgene provides this plasmid in the DH5alpha bacterial strain. For expression, please use BL21(DE3).Star/pSJS1244
How to cite: pET21a.MJ0307 was a gift from Sung-Hou Kim (Addgene plasmid # 11415 ; http://n2t.net/addgene:11415 ; RRID:Addgene_11415)
