[The description below was written by a language model from this plasmid's Addgene catalogue record.]
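Description:
pET21a.MJ0307 is a bacterial expression plasmid built on the Novagen pET21a backbone (5443 bp without insert) and carrying a 255 bp insert encoding the disulfide oxidoreductase MJ0307 from the archaeon Methanococcus jannaschii. The coding sequence was placed between the NdeI and BamHI sites of the vector by restriction cloning, and both sites remain intact. The plasmid confers ampicillin resistance, is recorded as high copy, and is maintained in a DH5alpha cloning strain. No feature table accompanies the record, so the regulatory elements are not itemised. However, pET21a is a standard T7 system in which a T7 promoter under lac operator control drives the insert and a T7 terminator follows it, and the listed sequencing primers are consistent with this, since they are the usual T7 promoter and T7 terminator primers. Cloning at NdeI normally places the gene's own start codon at the vector's translation start. pET21a offers an optional C-terminal His tag, but the record does not state whether the expressed protein carries any tag.

Because transcription depends on T7 RNA polymerase, protein production requires a DE3 lysogen host rather than the propagation strain. The depositor recommends BL21(DE3) Star carrying the helper plasmid pSJS1244, which confers spectinomycin resistance and supports expression of genes containing codons that are rare in E. coli, a common issue with archaeal sequences. The associated publication reports a solution NMR structure of this small redox protein, so the construct's documented use is recombinant overproduction of MJ0307 for structural and biochemical study.
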