>Addgene plasmid #11415 | pET21a.MJ0307 | addgene partial sequence | sequence record 18242 | 11415 with T7
CGACGGTATCGATAGCTTGATATCGAATTCCTGCAGCCCAAGGATCCATATGTCAAAGGTAAAGATAGAG
CTTTTTACATCACCAATGTGTCCTCACTGTCCTGCAGCTAAAAGAGTTGTTGAAGAGGTAGCAAATGAAA
TGCCGGATGCTGTTGAAGTAGAATACATAAACGTTATGGAGAATCCTCAAAAGGCAATGGAATATGGGAT
AATGGCAGTTCCAACAATTGTAATAAATGGGGATGTTGAGTTTATTGGAGCTCCTACAAAGGAGGCATTA
GTTGAGGCAATCAAAAAAAGACTATGACTCGAGGGATGGGGGATCCACTAGTTCTAGAGCGGCCGCCACC
GCGGTGGAGCTCCAGCTTTTGTTCCCTTTAGTGAGGGTTAATTGCGCGCTTGGCGTAATCATGGTCATAG
CTGTTTCCTGTGTGAAATTGTTATCCGCTCACAATTCCACACAACATACGAGCCGGAAGCATAAAGTGTA
AAGCCTGGGGTGCCTAATGAGTGAGCTAACTCACATTAATTGCGTTGCGCTCACTGCCCGCTTTCCAGTC
GGGAAACCTGTCGTGCCAGCTGCATTAATGAATCGGCCAACGCGCGGGGAGAGGCGGTTTGCGTATTGGG
CGCTCTTCCGCTTCCTCGCTCACTGACTCGCTGCGCTCGGTCGTTCGGCTGCGGCGAGCGGTATCAGCTC
ACTCAAAGGCGGTAATACGGTTATCCACAGAATCAGGGGATAACGCAGGAAAGAACATGTGAGCAAAAGG
CCAGCAAAAGGCCAGGAACCGTAAAAAGGCCGCGTTGCTGGCGTTTTTCCATAGGCTCCGCCCCCCTGAC
GAGCATCACAAAAATCGACGCTAGTCA
